Addgene plasmid #136739: pISH-Olfr1415
Purpose: Template to synthesize riboprobes for in situ hybridization (ISH) for Olfr1415
Depositing lab: Peter Mombaerts. Depositing organization: Max Planck Research Unit for Neurogenetics. Publication: The Zonal Organization of Odorant Receptor Gene Choice in the Main Olfactory Epithelium of the Mouse. Zapiec B, Mombaerts P. Cell Rep. 2020 Mar 24;30(12):4220-4234.e5. doi: 10.1016/j.celrep.2020.02.110. PubMed 32209480.
Backbone
  Vector backbone: pGEM-T-Easy
  Vector type: in situ probe
Growth in bacteria
  Bacterial resistance: Ampicillin, 100 μg/mL
  Growth temperature: 37°C
  Growth strain: DH5alpha
  Copy number: High Copy
Gene/Insert
  Gene/Insert name: Olfr1415
  Species: M. musculus (mouse)
  Mutation: ISH Probe insert
  Cloning method: Unknown
Terms and licenses: Academic/Nonprofit Terms; Industry Terms: Not Available to Industry
Depositor comments: ISH probe for mouse gene: Olfr1415 aka MOR103-12
How to cite: pISH-Olfr1415 was a gift from Peter Mombaerts (Addgene plasmid # 136739 ; http://n2t.net/addgene:136739 ; RRID:Addgene_136739)
