[The description below was written by a language model from this plasmid's Addgene catalogue record and pLannotate feature annotations shown in this document.]
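Description:
pISH-Olfr1415 is a small bacterial cloning plasmid of about 3.6 kb, built on the pGEM-T-Easy backbone. It serves as a transcription template for making riboprobes against the mouse odorant receptor gene Olfr1415 (also known as MOR103-12). It is maintained in E. coli through a high-copy ColE1/pUC-type origin and selected with ampicillin via the bla (AmpR) gene and its own promoter. An f1 phage origin is also present, a standard backbone element that allows single-stranded DNA production. Remnants of the lac region (CAP site, lac promoter and operator, and a lacZα fragment) come from the blue/white screening system of the parent vector, whose lacZα reading frame is interrupted by the cloned insert.

The payload is a fragment of the M. musculus Olfr1415 sequence described only as an "ISH probe insert". It is not itself annotated in the feature table, but it should lie in the roughly 700 bp interval between the SP6 and T7 promoters. These two bacteriophage promoters face each other across the cloning site, so in vitro transcription with one polymerase or the other yields RNA from either strand, giving antisense probe and sense control. The record does not state the insert's orientation, its exact boundaries within the gene, or the cloning method, so it cannot be said which promoter gives the antisense probe. A short hit to a hornet peptide just downstream of SP6 is almost certainly a spurious annotation match rather than a real feature. The plasmid was deposited alongside a study of the zonal organisation of odorant receptor gene choice in the mouse main olfactory epithelium, where such probes detect receptor-expressing neurons by in situ hybridization.
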