Features (pLannotate 1.2.2; 13 found; start..end, strand, type, name):
    415..507     +  CDS            lacI (fragment): lac repressor; lacI; The lac repressor binds to the lac operator to inhibit transcription in E. coli. This inhibition can be relieved by adding lactose or isopropyl-β-D-thiogalactopyranoside (IPTG).
    520..541     +  protein_bind   CAP binding site: CAP binding activates transcription in the presence of cAMP. E. coli catabolite activator protein
    556..586     +  promoter       lac promoter: promoter for the E. coli lac operon
    594..610     +  protein_bind   lac operator: The lac repressor binds to the lac operator to inhibit transcription in E. coli. This inhibition can be relieved by adding lactose or isopropyl-β-D-thiogalactopyranoside (IPTG). lac repressor encoded by lacI
    652..670     +  promoter       SP6 promoter: promoter for bacteriophage SP6 RNA polymerase
    682..744     +  CDS            VESPI_VESMG (fragment): Experimental evidence at protein level: Swiss-Prot protein existence level 1. Shows contractile activity on isolated ileum smooth muscle. From Vespa magnifica (Hornet).
   1381..1399    -  promoter       T7 promoter: promoter for bacteriophage T7 RNA polymerase
   1402..1559    +  CDS            lacZα (fragment): LacZα fragment of β-galactosidase; lacZ fragment
   1563..1991    +  rep_origin     f1 ori (sequence partly withheld): f1 bacteriophage origin of replication; arrow indicates direction of (+) strand synthesis
   2019..2069    -  misc_feature   bom (fragment): basis of mobility region from pBR322
   2096..2200    +  promoter       AmpR promoter: bla
   2201..3061    +  CDS            AmpR: β-lactamase; bla; confers resistance to ampicillin, carbenicillin, and related antibiotics
   3232..232     +  rep_origin     ori (across the origin): high-copy-number ColE1/pMB1/pBR322/pUC origin of replication
>Addgene plasmid #136739 | pISH-Olfr1415 | addgene full sequence | sequence record 273395 | Addgene NGS Result
GACCTACACCGAACTGAGATACCTACAGCGTGAGCTATGAGAAAGCGCCACGCTTCCCGAAGGGAGAAAG
GCGGACAGGTATCCGGTAAGCGGCAGGGTCGGAACAGGAGAGCGCACGAGGGAGCTTCCAGGGGGAAACG
CCTGGTATCTTTATAGTCCTGTCGGGTTTCGCCACCTCTGACTTGAGCGTCGATTTTTGTGATGCTCGTC
AGGGGGGCGGAGCCTATGGAAAAACGCCAGCAACGCGGCCTTTTTACGGTTCCTGGCCTTTTGCTGGCCT
TTTGCTCACATGTTCTTTCCTGCGTTATCCCCTGATTCTGTGGATAACCGTATTACCGCCTTTGAGTGAG
CTGATACCGCTCGCCGCAGCCGAACGACCGAGCGCAGCGAGTCAGTGAGCGAGGAAGCGGAAGAGCGCCC
AATACGCAAACCGCCTCTCCCCGCGCGTTGGCCGATTCATTAATGCAGCTGGCACGACAGGTTTCCCGAC
TGGAAAGCGGGCAGTGAGCGCAACGCAATTAATGTGAGTTAGCTCACTCATTAGGCACCCCAGGCTTTAC
ACTTTATGCTTCCGGCTCGTATGTTGTGTGGAATTGTGAGCGGATAACAATTTCACACAGGAAACAGCTA
TGACCATGATTACGCCAAGCTATTTAGGTGACACTATAGAATACTCAAGCTATGCATCCAACGCGTTGGG
AGCTCTCCCATATGGTCGACCTGCAGGCGGCCGCGAATTCACTAGTGATTTTGTGGTGGAAAAAGTCTCT
TGTATAGTACCTAATGTTCTTTACAATTCTTTTGGTAAAATCTAGTGCTATTACAGAGCCAGCTACATAA
TGAGTCTTCATCCAAATATGTTTTCTGACATTGTTATATACAATATGTGTAGTCTTGGGTACCTAGCTCC
TAGGTAGATTCTAGTCACACTCGCTGTTCCCTGAGACCCACTGTGTTGGTTACCCCTAATGTCAGGGGGT
AACCTGGGTGTTTGGAAGGCTTTGTGACTATGGTCATTAAGTACTTACACTTTCATGTTCTGATTATGCC
CAGTTCCATGTGCTTGGTTCTCCCTGTCTTTGCATGTAGCAATGATTCATGTGTGCTTGCTCAGTAGCAT
TCATGCATGTATCAGCATGCAGTTCTGTGCTTCGCCATGTGCTGACAGTATTATGGATAATGTCTGGTAT
GTGTAAATGCTGCTATATAAAATCCAGGTAGTATTTTCTTTTCATTTTACTGACACCCATGCAGTTAGTA
AACTACACAGAACTGTATCTGGGCTAGAAACAGGAACCTGATGAAACACAGGAATGTGCGTAATCGAATT
CCCGCGGCCGCCATGGCGGCCGGGAGCATGCGACGTCGGGCCCAATTCGCCCTATAGTGAGTCGTATTAC
AATTCACTGGCCGTCGTTTTACAACGTCGTGACTGGGAAAACCCTGGCGTTACCCAACTTAATCGCCTTG
CAGCACATCCCCCTTTCGCCAGCTGGCGTAATAGCGAAGAGGCCCGCACCGATCGCCCTTCCCAACAGTT
GCGCAGCCTGAATGGCGAATGG
[124 nt withheld, positions 1563-1686]
C
[91 nt withheld, positions 1688-1778]
A
[49 nt withheld, positions 1780-1828]
CCTTTGACGTTGGAGTCCACGTTCTTT
[37 nt withheld, positions 1856-1892]
ACCCTATCTCGGTCTATTCTTTTGATTTATAAGGGATTTTGCCGATTTCGGCCTATTGGTTAAAAAATGA
GCTGATTTAACAAAAATTTAACGCGAATTTTAACAAAATATTAACGCTTACAATTTCCTGATGCGGTATT
TTCTCCTTACGCATCTGTGCGGTATTTCACACCGCATCAGGTGGCACTTTTCGGGGAAATGTGCGCGGAA
CCCCTATTTGTTTATTTTTCTAAATACATTCAAATATGTATCCGCTCATGAGACAATAACCCTGATAAAT
GCTTCAATAATATTGAAAAAGGAAGAGTATGAGTATTCAACATTTCCGTGTCGCCCTTATTCCCTTTTTT
GCGGCATTTTGCCTTCCTGTTTTTGCTCACCCAGAAACGCTGGTGAAAGTAAAAGATGCTGAAGATCAGT
TGGGTGCACGAGTGGGTTACATCGAACTGGATCTCAACAGCGGTAAGATCCTTGAGAGTTTTCGCCCCGA
AGAACGTTTTCCAATGATGAGCACTTTTAAAGTTCTGCTATGTGGCGCGGTATTATCCCGTATTGACGCC
GGGCAAGAGCAACTCGGTCGCCGCATACACTATTCTCAGAATGACTTGGTTGAGTACTCACCAGTCACAG
AAAAGCATCTTACGGATGGCATGACAGTAAGAGAATTATGCAGTGCTGCCATAACCATGAGTGATAACAC
TGCGGCCAACTTACTTCTGACAACGATCGGAGGACCGAAGGAGCTAACCGCTTTTTTGCACAACATGGGG
GATCATGTAACTCGCCTTGATCGTTGGGAACCGGAGCTGAATGAAGCCATACCAAACGACGAGCGTGACA
CCACGATGCCTGTAGCAATGGCAACAACGTTGCGCAAACTATTAACTGGCGAACTACTTACTCTAGCTTC
CCGGCAACAATTAATAGACTGGATGGAGGCGGATAAAGTTGCAGGACCACTTCTGCGCTCGGCCCTTCCG
GCTGGCTGGTTTATTGCTGATAAATCTGGAGCCGGTGAGCGTGGGTCTCGCGGTATCATTGCAGCACTGG
GGCCAGATGGTAAGCCCTCCCGTATCGTAGTTATCTACACGACGGGGAGTCAGGCAACTATGGATGAACG
AAATAGACAGATCGCTGAGATAGGTGCCTCACTGATTAAGCATTGGTAACTGTCAGACCAAGTTTACTCA
TATATACTTTAGATTGATTTAAAACTTCATTTTTAATTTAAAAGGATCTAGGTGAAGATCCTTTTTGATA
ATCTCATGACCAAAATCCCTTAACGTGAGTTTTCGTTCCACTGAGCGTCAGACCCCGTAGAAAAGATCAA
AGGATCTTCTTGAGATCCTTTTTTTCTGCGCGTAATCTGCTGCTTGCAAACAAAAAAACCACCGCTACCA
GCGGTGGTTTGTTTGCCGGATCAAGAGCTACCAACTCTTTTTCCGAAGGTAACTGGCTTCAGCAGAGCGC
AGATACCAAATACTGTTCTTCTAGTGTAGCCGTAGTTAGGCCACCACTTCAAGAACTCTGTAGCACCGCC
TACATACCTCGCTCTGCTAATCCTGTTACCAGTGGCTGCTGCCAGTGGCGATAAGTCGTGTCTTACCGGG
TTGGACTCAAGACGATAGTTACCGGATAAGGCGCAGCGGTCGGGCTGAACGGGGGGTTCGTGCACACAGC
CCAGCTTGGAGCGAAC
