>Addgene plasmid #136739 | pISH-Olfr1415 | depositor partial sequence | sequence record 263966 | M13f for insert
GCGATTGGGSCCGACGTCGCATGCTCCCGGCCGCCATGGCGGCCGCGGGAATTCGATTACGCACATTCCT
GTGTTTCATCAGGTTCCTGTTTCTAGCCCAGATACAGTTCTGTGTAGTTTACTAACTGCATGGGTGTCAG
TAAAATGAAAAGAAAATACTACCTGGATTTTATATAGCAGCATTTACACATACCAGACATTATCCATAAT
ACTGTCAGCACATGGCGAAGCACAGAACTGCATGCTGATACATGCATGAATGCTACTGAGCAAGCACACA
TGAATCATTGCTACATGCAAAGACAGGGAGAACCAAGCACATGGAACTGGGCATAATCAGAACATGAAAG
TGTAAGTACTTAATGACCATAGTCACAAAGCCTTCCAAACACCCAGGTTACCCCCTGACATTAGGGGTAA
CCAACACAGTGGGTCTCAGGGAACAGCGAGTGTGACTAGAATCTACCTAGGAGCTAGGTACCCAAGACTA
CACATATTGTATATAACAATGTCAGAAAACATATTTGGATGAAGACTCATTATGTAGCTGGCTCTGTAAT
AGCACTAGATTTTACCAAAAGAATTGTAAAGAACATTAGGTACTATACAAGAGACTTTTTCCACCACAAA
ATCACTAGTGAATTCGCGGCCGCCTGCAGGTCGACCATATGGGAGAGCTCCCAACGCGTTGGATGCATAG
CTTGAGTATTCTATAGTGTCACCTAAATAGCTTGGCGTAATCATGGTCATAGCTGTTTCCTGTGTGAAAT
TGTTATCCGCTCACAATTCCACACAACATACGAGCCGGAAGCATAAAGTGTAAAGCCTGGGGTGCCTAAT
GAGTGAGCTAACTCACATTAATTGCGTTGCGCTCACTGCCCGCTTTCCAGTCGGGAAACCTGTCGTGCCA
GCTGCATTAATGAATCGGCCAACGCGCGGGGAGAGGCGGTTTGCGTATTGGGCGCTCTTCCGCTTCCTCG
CTCACTGACTCGCTGCGCTCGGTCGTTCGGCTGCGGCGAGCGGTATCAGCTCACTCAAAGGCGGTAATAC
GGTTATCCACAGAATCAGGGGATAACGCAGGAAAGAACATGTGAGCAAAAGGCCAGCAAAAGGCCAGGAA
CCGTAAAAAGGCCGCGTTGCTGGCGTTTTTCNTAGGCTCCGCCCCCTGACG
